>Addgene plasmid #27345 | LeGO-iC2 | addgene full sequence | sequence record 322449 | Addgene NGS Result
GTCGACGGATCGGGAGATCTCCCGATCCCCTATGGTGCACTCTCAGTACAATCTGCTCTGATGCCGCATA
GTTAAGCCAGTATCTGCTCCCTGCTTGTGTGTTGGAGGTCGCTGAGTAGTGCGCGAGCAAAATTTAAGCT
ACAACAAGGCAAGGCTTGACCGACAATTGCATGAAGAATCTGCTTAGGGTTAGGCGTTTTGCGCTGCTTC
GCGATGTACGGGCCAGATATACGCGTTGACATTGATTATTGACTAGTTATTAATAGTAATCAATTACGGG
GTCATTAGTTCATAGCCCATATATGGAGTTCCGCGTTACATAACTTACGGTAAATGGCCCGCCTGGCTGA
CCGCCCAACGACCCCCGCCCATTGACGTCAATAATGACGTATGTTCCCATAGTAACGCCAATAGGGACTT
TCCATTGACGTCAATGGGTGGAGTATTTACGGTAAACTGCCCACTTGGCAGTACATCAAGTGTATCATAT
GCCAAGTACGCCCCCTATTGACGTCAATGACGGTAAATGGCCCGCCTGGCATTATGCCCAGTACATGACC
TTATGGGACTTTCCTACTTGGCAGTACATCTACGTATTAGTCATCGCTATTACCATGGTGATGCGGTTTT
GGCAGTACATCAATGGGCGTGGATAGCGGTTTGACTCACGGGGATTTCCAAGTCTCCACCCCATTGACGT
CAATGGGAGTTTGTTTTGGCACCAAAATCAACGGGACTTTCCAAAATGTCGTAACAACTCCGCCCCATTG
ACGCAAATGGGCGGTAGGCGTGTACGGTGGGAGGTCTATATAAGCAGCGCGTTTTGCCTGTACTGGGTCT
CTCTGGTTAGACCAGATCTGAGCCTGGGAGCTCTCTGGCTAACTAGGGAACCCACTGCTTAAGCCTCAAT
AAAGCTTGCCTTGAGTGCTTCAAGTAGTGTGTGCCCGTCTGTTGTGTGACTCTGGTAACTAGAGATCCCT
CAGACCCTTTTAGTCAGTGTGGAAAATCTCTAGCAGTGGCGCCCGAACAGGGACTTGAAAGCGAAAGGGA
AACCAGAGGAGCTCTCTCGACGCAGGACTCGGCTTGCTGAAGCGCGCACGGCAAGAGGCGAGGGGCGGCG
ACTGGTGAGTACGCCAAAAATTTTGACTAGCGGAGGCTAGAAGGAGAGAGATGGGTGCGAGAGCGTCAGT
ATTAAGCGGGGGAGAATTAGATCGCGATGGGAAAAAATTCGGTTAAGGCCAGGGGGAAAGAAAAAATATA
AATTAAAACATATAGTATGGGCAAGCAGGGAGCTAGAACGATTCGCAGTTAATCCTGGCCTGTTAGAAAC
ATCAGAAGGCTGTAGACAAATACTGGGACAGCTACAACCATCCCTTCAGACAGGATCAGAAGAACTTAGA
TCATTATATAATACAGTAGCAACCCTCTATTGTGTGCATCAAAGGATAGAGATAAAAGACACCAAGGAAG
CTTTAGACAAGATAGAGGAAGAGCAAAACAAAAGTAAGACCACCGCACAGCAAGCGGCCGGCCGCTGATC
TTCAGACCTGGAGGAGGAGATATGAGGGACAATTGGAGAAGTGAATTATATAAATATAAAGTAGTAAAAA
TTGAACCATTAGGAGTAGCACCCACCAAGGCAAAGAGAAGAGTGGTGCAGAGAGAAAAAAGAGCAGTGGG
AATAGGAGCTTTGTTCCTTGGGTTCTTGGGAGCAGCAGGAAGCACTATGGGCGCAGCGTCAATGACGCTG
ACGGTACAGGCCAGACAATTATTGTCTGGTATAGTGCAGCAGCAGAACAATTTGCTGAGGGCTATTGAGG
CGCAACAGCATCTGTTGCAACTCACAGTCTGGGGCATCAAGCAGCTCCAGGCAAGAATCCTGGCTGTGGA
AAGATACCTAAAGGATCAACAGCTCCTGGGGATTTGGGGTTGCTCTGGAAAACTCATTTGCACCACTGCT
GTGCCTTGGAATGCTAGTTGGAGTAATAAATCTCTGGAACAGATTTGGAATCACACGACCTGGATGGAGT
GGGACAGAGAAATTAACAATTACACAAGCTTAATACACTCCTTAATTGAAGAATCGCAAAACCAGCAAGA
AAAGAATGAACAAGAATTATTGGAATTAGATAAATGGGCAAGTTTGTGGAATTGGTTTAACATAACAAAT
TGGCTGTGGTATATAAAATTATTCATAATGATAGTAGGAGGCTTGGTAGGTTTAAGAATAGTTTTTGCTG
TACTTTCTATAGTGAATAGAGTTAGGCAGGGATATTCACCATTATCGTTTCAGACCCACCTCCCAACCCC
GAGGGGACCCGACAGGCCCGAAGGAATAGAAGAAGAAGGTGGAGAGAGAGACAGAGACAGATCCATTCGA
TTAGTGAACGGATCGGCACTGCGTGCGCCAATTCTGCAGACAAATGGCAGTATTCATCCACAATTTTAAA
AGAAAAGGGGGGATTGGGGGGTACAGTGCAGGGGAAAGAATAGTAGACATAATAGCAACAGACATACAAA
CTAAAGAATTACAAAAACAAATTACAAAAATTCAAAATTTTCGGGTTTATTACAGGGACAGCAGAGATCC
AGTTTGGTTAGTACCGGGCCCGCTCTATCGAGGTCGACGGTATCGATAAGCTCGCTTCACGAGATTCCAG
CAGGTCGAGGGACCTAATAACTTCGTATAGCATACATTATACGAAGTTATATTAAGGGTTCCAAGCTTAA
GCGGCCGGCCGCTGAAAGACCCCACCTGTAGGTTTGGCAAGCTAGCTGCAGTAACGCCATTTTGCAAGGC
ATGGAAAAATACCAAACCAAGAATAGAGAAGTTCAGATCAAGGGCGGGTACATGAAAATAGCTAACGTTG
GGCCAAACAGGATATCTGCGGTGAGCAGTTTCGGCCCCGGCCCGGGGCCAAGAACAGATGGTCACCGCAG
TTTCGGCCCCGGCCCGAGGCCAAGAACAGATGGTCCCCAGATATGGCCCAACCCTCAGCAGTTTCTTAAG
ACCCATCAGATGTTTCCAGGCTCCCCCAAGGACCTGAAATGACCCTGCGCCTTATTTGAATTAACCAATC
AGCCTGCTTCTCGCTTCTGTTCGCGCGCTTCTGCTTCCCGAGCTCTATAAAAGAGCTCACAACCCCTCAC
TCGGCGCGCCAGTCCTCCGATTGACTGAGTCGCCCGGATCCCAGTGTGGTGGTACGGGAATTCCTGCAGG
CCTCGACGAGGGCCGGCGCGCCGCGGCCGCTACGTAAATTCCGCCCCTCCCCCCCCCCTAACGTTACTGG
CCGAAGCCGCTTGGAATAAGGCCGGTGTGCGTTTGTCTATATGTTATTTTCCACCATATTGCCGTCTTTT
GGCAATGTGAGGGCCCGGAAACCTGGCCCTGTCTTCTTGACGAGCATTCCTAGGGGTCTTTCCCCTCTCG
CCAAAGGAATGCAAGGTCTGTTGAATGTCGTGAAGGAAGCAGTTCCTCTGGAAGCTTCTTGAAGACAAAC
AACGTCTGTAGCGACCCTTTGCAGGCAGCGGAACCCCCCACCTGGCGACAGGTGCCTCTGCGGCCAAAAG
CCACGTGTATAAGATACACCTGCAAAGGCGGCACAACCCCAGTGCCACGTTGTGAGTTGGATAGTTGTGG
AAAGAGTCAAATGGCTCTCCTCAAGCGTATTCAACAAGGGGCTGAAGGATGCCCAGAAGGTACCCCATTG
TATGGGATCTGATCTGGGGCCTCGGTGCACATGCTTTACATGTGTTTAGTCGAGGTTAAAAAAACGTCTA
GGCCCCCCGAACCACGGGGACGTGGTTTTCCTTTGAAAAACACGATGATAATATGGCCACAACCATGGTG
AGCAAGGGCGAGGAGGATAACATGGCCATCATCAAGGAGTTCATGCGCTTCAAGGTGCACATGGAGGGCT
CCGTGAACGGCCACGAGTTCGAGATCGAGGGCGAGGGCGAGGGCCGCCCCTACGAGGGCACCCAGACCGC
CAAGCTGAAGGTGACCAAGGGTGGCCCCCTGCCCTTCGCCTGGGACATCCTGTCCCCTCAGTTCATGTAC
GGCTCCAAGGCCTACGTGAAGCACCCCGCCGACATCCCCGACTACTTGAAGCTGTCCTTCCCCGAGGGCT
TCAAGTGGGAGCGCGTGATGAACTTCGAGGACGGCGGCGTGGTGACCGTGACCCAGGACTCCTCCCTGCA
GGACGGCGAGTTCATCTACAAGGTGAAGCTGCGCGGCACCAACTTCCCCTCCGACGGCCCCGTAATGCAG
AAGAAGACCATGGGCTGGGAGGCCTCCTCCGAGCGGATGTACCCCGAGGACGGCGCCCTGAAGGGCGAGA
TCAAGCAGAGGCTGAAGCTGAAGGACGGCGGCCACTACGACGCTGAGGTCAAGACCACCTACAAGGCCAA
GAAGCCCGTGCAGCTGCCCGGCGCCTACAACGTCAACATCAAGTTGGACATCACCTCCCACAACGAGGAC
TACACCATCGTGGAACAGTACGAACGCGCCGAGGGCCGCCACTCCACCGGCGGCATGGACGAGCTGTACA
AGTAAAGCGGCCGGCCGCCAGCACAGTGGTCGAAATTCGTCGAGGGACCTAATAACTTCGTATAGCATAC
ATTATACGAAGTTATACATGTTTAAGGGTTCCGGTTCCACTAGGTACAATTCGATATCAAGCTTATCGAT
AATCAACCTCTGGATTACAAAATTTGTGAAAGATTGACTGGTATTCTTAACTATGTTGCTCCTTTTACGC
TATGTGGATACGCTGCTTTAATGCCTTTGTATCATGCTATTGCTTCCCGTATGGCTTTCATTTTCTCCTC
CTTGTATAAATCCTGGTTGCTGTCTCTTTATGAGGAGTTGTGGCCCGTTGTCAGGCAACGTGGCGTGGTG
TGCACTGTGTTTGCTGACGCAACCCCCACTGGTTGGGGCATTGCCACCACCTGTCAGCTCCTTTCCGGGA
CTTTCGCTTTCCCCCTCCCTATTGCCACGGCGGAACTCATCGCCGCCTGCCTTGCCCGCTGCTGGACAGG
GGCTCGGCTGTTGGGCACTGACAATTCCGTGGTGTTGTCGGGGAAATCATCGTCCTTTCCTTGGCTGCTC
GCCTGTGTTGCCACCTGGATTCTGCGCGGGACGTCCTTCTGCTACGTCCCTTCGGCCCTCAATCCAGCGG
ACCTTCCTTCCCGCGGCCTGCTGCCGGCTCTGCGGCCTCTTCCGCGTCTTCGCCTTCGCCCTCAGACGAG
TCGGATCTCCCTTTGGGCCGCCTCCCCGCATCGATACCGTCGACCTCGATCGAGACCTAGAAAAACATGG
AGCAATCACAAGTAGCAATACAGCAGCTACCAATGCTGATTGTGCCTGGCTAGAAGCACAAGAGGAGGAG
GAGGTGGGTTTTCCAGTCACACCTCAGGTACCTTTAAGACCAATGACTTACAAGGCAGCTGTAGATCTTA
GCCACTTTTTAAAAGAAAAGGGGGGACTGGAAGGGCTAATTCACTCCCAACGAAGACAAGATATCCTTGA
TCTGTGGATCTACCACACACAAGGCTACTTCCCTGATTGGCAGAACTACACACCAGGGCCAGGGATCAGA
TATCCACTGACCTTTGGATGGTGCTACAAGCTAGTACCAGTTGAGCAAGAGAAGGTAGAAGAAGCCAATG
AAGGAGAGAACACCCGCTTGTTACACCCTGTGAGCCTGCATGGGATGGATGACCCGGAGAGAGAAGTATT
AGAGTGGAGGTTTGACAGCCGCCTAGCATTTCATCACATGGCCCGAGAGCTGCATCCGGACTGTACTGGG
TCTCTCTGGTTAGACCAGATCTGAGCCTGGGAGCTCTCTGGCTAACTAGGGAACCCACTGCTTAAGCCTC
AATAAAGCTTGCCTTGAGTGCTTCAAGTAGTGTGTGCCCGTCTGTTGTGTGACTCTGGTAACTAGAGATC
CCTCAGACCCTTTTAGTCAGTGTGGAAAATCTCTAGCAGCATGTGAGCAAAAGGCCAGCAAAAGGCCAGG
AACCGTAAAAAGGCCGCGTTGCTGGCGTTTTTCCATAGGCTCCGCCCCCCTGACGAGCATCACAAAAATC
GACGCTCAAGTCAGAGGTGGCGAAACCCGACAGGACTATAAAGATACCAGGCGTTTCCCCCTGGAAGCTC
CCTCGTGCGCTCTCCTGTTCCGACCCTGCCGCTTACCGGATACCTGTCCGCCTTTCTCCCTTCGGGAAGC
GTGGCGCTTTCTCATAGCTCACGCTGTAGGTATCTCAGTTCGGTGTAGGTCGTTCGCTCCAAGCTGGGCT
GTGTGCACGAACCCCCCGTTCAGCCCGACCGCTGCGCCTTATCCGGTAACTATCGTCTTGAGTCCAACCC
GGTAAGACACGACTTATCGCCACTGGCAGCAGCCACTGGTAACAGGATTAGCAGAGCGAGGTATGTAGGC
GGTGCTACAGAGTTCTTGAAGTGGTGGCCTAACTACGGCTACACTAGAAGAACAGTATTTGGTATCTGCG
CTCTGCTGAAGCCAGTTACCTTCGGAAAAAGAGTTGGTAGCTCTTGATCCGGCAAACAAACCACCGCTGG
TAGCGGTGGTTTTTTTGTTTGCAAGCAGCAGATTACGCGCAGAAAAAAAGGATCTCAAGAAGATCCTTTG
ATCTTTTCTACGGGGTCTGACGCTCAGTGGAACGAAAACTCACGTTAAGGGATTTTGGTCATGAGATTAT
CAAAAAGGATCTTCACCTAGATCCTTTTAAATTAAAAATGAAGTTTTAAATCAATCTAAAGTATATATGA
GTAAACTTGGTCTGACAGTTACCAATGCTTAATCAGTGAGGCACCTATCTCAGCGATCTGTCTATTTCGT
TCATCCATAGTTGCCTGACTCCCCGTCGTGTAGATAACTACGATACGGGAGGGCTTACCATCTGGCCCCA
GTGCTGCAATGATACCGCGAGACCCACGCTCACCGGCTCCAGATTTATCAGCAATAAACCAGCCAGCCGG
AAGGGCCGAGCGCAGAAGTGGTCCTGCAACTTTATCCGCCTCCATCCAGTCTATTAATTGTTGCCGGGAA
GCTAGAGTAAGTAGTTCGCCAGTTAATAGTTTGCGCAACGTTGTTGCCATTGCTACAGGCATCGTGGTGT
CACGCTCGTCGTTTGGTATGGCTTCATTCAGCTCCGGTTCCCAACGATCAAGGCGAGTTACATGATCCCC
CATGTTGTGCAAAAAAGCGGTTAGCTCCTTCGGTCCTCCGATCGTTGTCAGAAGTAAGTTGGCCGCAGTG
TTATCACTCATGGTTATGGCAGCACTGCATAATTCTCTTACTGTCATGCCATCCGTAAGATGCTTTTCTG
TGACTGGTGAGTACTCAACCAAGTCATTCTGAGAATAGTGTATGCGGCGACCGAGTTGCTCTTGCCCGGC
GTCAATACGGGATAATACCGCGCCACATAGCAGAACTTTAAAAGTGCTCATCATTGGAAAACGTTCTTCG
GGGCGAAAACTCTCAAGGATCTTACCGCTGTTGAGATCCAGTTCGATGTAACCCACTCGTGCACCCAACT
GATCTTCAGCATCTTTTACTTTCACCAGCGTTTCTGGGTGAGCAAAAACAGGAAGGCAAAATGCCGCAAA
AAAGGGAATAAGGGCGACACGGAAATGTTGAATACTCATACTCTTCCTTTTTCAATATTATTGAAGCATT
TATCAGGGTTATTGTCTCATGAGCGGATACATATTTGAATGTATTTAGAAAAATAAACAAATAGGGGTTC
CGCGCACATTTCCCCGAAAAGTGCCACCTGAC
Features (pLannotate 1.2.2; 23 found; start..end, strand, type, name):
     31..83      -  misc_feature   bom (fragment): basis of mobility region from pBR322
    238..617     +  enhancer       CMV enhancer: human cytomegalovirus immediate early enhancer
    618..817     +  promoter       CMV promoter: human cytomegalovirus (CMV) immediate early promoter
    835..1015    +  LTR            5' LTR (truncated): truncated 5' long terminal repeat (LTR) from HIV-1
   1062..1187    +  misc_feature   HIV-1 Ψ: packaging signal of human immunodeficiency virus type 1
   1171..1509    +  CDS            HIV-1 gag (fragment): gag protein from human immunodeficiency virus 1; gag
   1684..1917    +  misc_feature   RRE: The Rev response element (RRE) of HIV-1 allows for Rev-dependent mRNA export from the nucleus to the cytoplasm.
   2294..2394    +  CDS            Rev (fragment): human immunodeficiency virus 1 (HIV-1) Rev protein; rev; enhances nuclear export of unspliced and incompletely spliced viral mRNAs
   2444..2561    +  misc_feature   cPPT/CTS: central polypurine tract and central termination sequence of HIV-1
   2618..2642    -  misc_feature   MCS (fragment): pBluescript multiple cloning site
   2677..2710    +  protein_bind   loxP: Cre-mediated recombination occurs in the 8-bp core sequence (GCATACAT). Cre recombinase
   2781..3187    +  promoter       SFFV promoter: spleen focus-forming virus long terminal repeat (LTR) promoter
   3369..3831    +  misc_feature   IRES: internal ribosome entry site (IRES) of the encephalomyocarditis virus (EMCV)
   3845..4552    +  CDS            mCherry: mCherry is a basic (constitutively fluorescent) red fluorescent protein published in 2004, derived from Discosoma sp.. It is reported to be a very rapidly-maturing monomer with low acid sensitivity.
   4602..4635    +  protein_bind   loxP: Cre-mediated recombination occurs in the 8-bp core sequence (GCATACAT). Cre recombinase
   4668..4691    +  misc_feature   MCS (fragment): pBluescript multiple cloning site
   4691..5279    +  misc_feature   WPRE: woodchuck hepatitis virus posttranscriptional regulatory element
   5280..5299    +  misc_feature   MCS (fragment): pBluescript multiple cloning site
   5301..5801    +  CDS            nef (fragment): NEF_HV1LA - Experimental evidence at protein level: Swiss-Prot protein existence level 1. Extracellular Nef protein targets CD4(+) T-lymphocytes for apoptosis by interacting with CXCR4 surface receptors. From Human immunodeficiency virus type 1 group M subtype B (isolate Lai) (HIV-1).
   5808..5988    +  LTR            5' LTR (truncated): truncated 5' long terminal repeat (LTR) from HIV-1
   6050..6638    -  rep_origin     ori: high-copy-number ColE1/pMB1/pBR322/pUC origin of replication
   6809..7669    -  CDS            AmpR: β-lactamase; bla; confers resistance to ampicillin, carbenicillin, and related antibiotics
   7670..7774    -  promoter       AmpR promoter: bla
