[The description below was written by a language model from this plasmid's Addgene catalogue record and pLannotate feature annotations shown in this document.]
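Description:
LeGO-iC2 is an HIV-1-derived third-generation lentiviral vector for mammalian expression, belonging to the LeGO ("lentiviral gene ontology") series and built on a derivative of the pLentiLox3.7 backbone. It is propagated in E. coli as a high-copy plasmid through a ColE1/pUC-type origin and selected with ampicillin via the β-lactamase gene. In packaging cells, a CMV enhancer/promoter fused to a truncated 5' LTR drives transcription of the viral genome. That genome carries the Ψ packaging signal with an adjoining gag fragment, the Rev response element for Rev-dependent nuclear export, and the cPPT/CTS element. A WPRE lies downstream of the payload to enhance transcript expression, followed by a nef fragment and a second truncated LTR annotation at the 3' end.

The internal expression cassette consists of the spleen focus-forming virus (SFFV) LTR promoter, a multiple cloning site (BamHI, EcoRI, NotI) for insertion of a cDNA of interest, and an EMCV IRES followed by mCherry. Because the IRES allows cap-independent translation of mCherry from the same transcript, red fluorescence marks cells that express the cloned gene. As deposited, the vector has no cDNA in the cloning site. Two loxP sites in the same orientation flank the SFFV–IRES–mCherry cassette, which would in principle allow it to be excised by Cre, although the record does not comment on this use.

Vector particles are produced by co-transfection with second- or third-generation packaging plasmids plus an envelope plasmid such as one expressing VSV-G. The vector is intended for functional gene analysis in transduced cells, and the LeGO panel offers different fluorescent markers.
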