Addgene plasmid #27345: LeGO-iC2
Depositing lab: Boris Fehse. Depositing organization: Universitaetsklinikum Hamburg-Eppendorf. Publication: A multicolor panel of novel lentiviral "gene ontology" (LeGO) vectors for functional gene analysis. Weber K, Bartsch U, Stocking C, Fehse B. Mol Ther. 2008 Apr . 16(4):698-706. 10.1038/mt.2008.6 PubMed 18362927.
Backbone
  Vector backbone: LeGO
  Backbone size w/o insert (bp): 7820
  Vector type: Mammalian Expression, Lentiviral
Growth in bacteria
  Bacterial resistance: Ampicillin, 100 μg/mL
  Growth temperature: 37°C
  Growth strain: Stbl3
  Growth instructions: Any (like TOP10, XL10-Gold or Stbl)
  Copy number: High Copy
Gene/Insert
  Gene/Insert name: SFFV promoter, IRES-mCherry
  Cloning method: Restriction Enzyme
  Sequencing primers: 5′ GAGCTCACAACCCCTCACTC
Resource information
  A portion of this plasmid was derived from a plasmid made by: The mCherry cDNA is from the Tsien lab (http://www.tsienlab.ucsd.edu). The lenti backbone is a derivative of pLentiLox3.7 developed at the MIT (http://web.mit.edu/jacks-lab/protocols/pll37.htm).
Terms and licenses: Academic/Nonprofit Terms; Industry Terms: Not Available to Industry
Depositor comments: HIV-1 derived third generation lentiviral vector for the expression of a cDNA cloned into the multiple cloning site (BamHI, EcoRI, NotI). An internal ribosome entry site (IRES) is used to express the marker gene. Use second generation (like psPAX2) or third generation (like pMDLg/pRRE + pRSV-Rev) systems for packaging in addition to a VSV-G expressing plasmid (or another envelope protein). Please visit the LeGO-Vector home page for more information: http://www.LentiGO-Vectors.de
How to cite: LeGO-iC2 was a gift from Boris Fehse (Addgene plasmid # 27345 ; http://n2t.net/addgene:27345 ; RRID:Addgene_27345)
