>Addgene plasmid #27345 | LeGO-iC2 | addgene partial sequence | sequence record 33657 | 27345 with SFFVpro-F (5' CTTCTGCTTCCCGAGCTCTA 3')
TCGGCGCGCCAGTCCTCCGATTGACTGAGTCGCCCGGATCCCAGTGTGGTGGTACGGGAATTCCTGCAGG
CCTCGACGAGGGCCGGCGCGCCGCGGCCGCTACGTAAATTCCGCCCCCCCCCCCCC
