>Addgene plasmid #27345 | LeGO-iC2 | addgene partial sequence | sequence record 33658 | 27345 with mCherry-R (TTGGTCACCTTCAGCTTGG)
TCGCCCTCGCCCTCGATCTCGAACTCGTGGCCGTTCACGGAGCCCTCCATGTGCACCTTGAAGCGCATGA
ACTCCTTGATGATGGCCATGTTATCCTCCTCGCCCTTGCTCACCATGGTTGTGGCCATATTATCATCGTG
TTTTTCAAAGGAAAACCACGTCCCCGTGGTTCGGGGGGCCTAGACGTTTTTTTAACCTCGACTAAACACA
TGTAAAGCATGTGCACCGAGGCCCCAGATCAGATCCCATACAATGGGGTACCTTCTGGGCATCCTTCAGC
CCCTTGTTGAATACGCTTGAGGAGAGCCATTTGACTCTTTCCACAACTATCCAACTCACAACGTGGCACT
GGGGTTGTGCCGCCTTTGCAGGTGTATCTTATACACGTGGCTTTTGGCCGCAGAGGCACCTGTCGCCAGG
TGGGGGGTTCCGCTGCCTGCAAAGGGTCGCTACAGACGTTGTTTGTCTTCAAGAAGCTTCCAGAGGAACT
GCTTCCTTCACGACATTCAACAGACCTTGCATTCCTTTGGCGAGAGGGGAAAGACCCCTAGGAATGCTCG
TCAAGAAGACAGGGCCAGGTTTCCGGGCCCTCACATTGCCAAAAGACGGCAATATGGTGGAAAATAACAT
ATAGACAAACGCACACCGGCCTTATTCCAAGCGGCTTCGGCCAGTAACGTTAGGGGGGGGGA
